Addgene plasmid #144663: TFORF3187
Purpose: Lentiviral vector for overexpressing transcription factor ORFs with unique 24-bp barcodes. Barcodes facilitate identification of transcription factors in pooled screens.
Depositing lab: Feng Zhang. Depositing organization: Broad Institute. Publication: A transcription factor atlas of directed differentiation. Joung J, Ma S, Tay T, Geiger-Schuller KR, Kirchgatterer PC, Verdine VK, Guo B, Arias-Garcia MA, Allen WE, Singh A, Kuksenko O, Abudayyeh OO, Gootenberg JS, Fu Z, Macrae RK, Buenrostro JD, Regev A, Zhang F. Cell. 2023 Jan 5;186(1):209-229.e26. doi: 10.1016/j.cell.2022.11.026. PubMed 36608654.
Backbone
  Vector backbone: pLX_TRC317
  Backbone manufacturer: Broad Institute Genetic Perturbation Platform
  Backbone size w/o insert (bp): 8264
  Vector type: Mammalian Expression, Lentiviral
  Selectable markers: Puromycin
Growth in bacteria
  Bacterial resistance: Ampicillin, 100 μg/mL
  Growth temperature: 37°C
  Growth strain: NEB Stable
  Copy number: High Copy
Gene/Insert
  Gene/Insert name: RAD21
  Species: H. sapiens (human)
  Insert size (bp): 2099
  Entrez Gene: RAD21 (a.k.a. CDLS4, HR21, HRAD21, MCD1, MGS, NXP1, SCC1, hHR21)
  Promoter: EF1a
  Tag / fusion protein: V5 (C terminal on insert)
  Cloning method: Gateway Cloning
  Sequencing primers: 5′ GGGTGGAGACTGAAGTTAGGCCAG; 3′ CACATAGCGTAAAAGGAGCAACATAG
Resource information
  A portion of this plasmid was derived from a plasmid made by: Broad Institute Genetic Perturbation Platform
Terms and licenses: Academic/Nonprofit Terms; Industry Terms: Not Available to Industry
Depositor comments: NM_006265.2 Please test multiple small colonies in case of plasmid recombination. To make this collection available in a timely manner, a portion of this collection was not fully sequenced by Addgene. If an Addgene verified full plasmid sequence is not available, please contact us prior to placing an order to request the full sequence.
How to cite: TFORF3187 was a gift from Feng Zhang (Addgene plasmid # 144663 ; http://n2t.net/addgene:144663 ; RRID:Addgene_144663)
