[The description below was written by a language model from this plasmid's Addgene catalogue record and pLannotate feature annotations shown in this document.]
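Description:
TFORF3187 is a third-generation-style, self-inactivating HIV-1 lentiviral expression plasmid built on the pLX_TRC317 backbone and carrying the human RAD21 open reading frame (reference transcript NM_006265.2). It belongs to a barcoded transcription factor ORF collection in which each construct carries a unique 24-bp barcode, so that the overexpressed factor can be identified in pooled screens. The feature table does not annotate the barcode itself. In bacteria the plasmid is maintained through a high-copy ColE1/pUC origin and ampicillin resistance (AmpR). An f1 origin and lac/T7/T3 remnants from the cloning backbone are also present. The depositor warns of possible recombination, which is a common issue with LTR-containing plasmids.

The viral genome is transcribed from an RSV promoter fused to a truncated 5' LTR. This is followed by the Ψ packaging signal with a partial gag sequence and by the RRE for Rev-dependent nuclear export. An SV40 early promoter then drives puromycin N-acetyltransferase for selection of transduced mammalian cells, and a cPPT/CTS element lies downstream of this cassette. The EF-1α promoter provides strong constitutive expression of RAD21. The ORF was inserted by Gateway recombination, is flanked by attB1 and attB2 sites, and is recorded as fused in frame to a C-terminal V5 epitope tag for detection. A WPRE enhances transcript expression, and the ΔU3 3' LTR inactivates the LTR promoter after integration. An SV40 polyadenylation signal lies outside the LTR. A short U6 promoter fragment between the V5 tag and the WPRE is annotated, but the record does not explain its role. The sequenced record of 10,363 nt matches the sum of the stated backbone and insert sizes.
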