Features (pLannotate 1.2.2; 34 found; start..end, strand, type, name):
      1..1179    +  promoter       EF-1α promoter: strong constitutive promoter for human elongation factor EF-1α
   1200..1217    +  protein_bind   attB1 (fragment): mutant version of attB; core recombination site for the Gateway® BP reaction BP Clonase™
   1223..3115    +  CDS            RAD21: RAD21_HUMAN - Also known as HR21 From Homo sapiens (Human).
   3117..3141    -  protein_bind   attB2: mutant version of attB; recombination site for the Gateway® BP reaction BP Clonase™
   3149..3190    +  CDS            V5 tag: epitope tag from simian virus 5
   3206..3259    +  promoter       U6 promoter (fragment): RNA polymerase III promoter for human U6 snRNA
   3301..3889    +  misc_feature   WPRE: woodchuck hepatitis virus posttranscriptional regulatory element
   3940..3959    +  misc_feature   cPPT/CTS (fragment): central polypurine tract and central termination sequence of HIV-1
   3961..4194    +  LTR            3' LTR (ΔU3): self-inactivating 3' long terminal repeat (LTR) from HIV-1
   4272..4393    +  polyA_signal   SV40 poly(A) signal: SV40 polyadenylation signal
   4433..4568    +  rep_origin     SV40 ori: SV40 origin of replication
   4589..4607    -  promoter       T7 promoter: promoter for bacteriophage T7 RNA polymerase
   4615..4770    +  CDS            lacZα (fragment): LacZα fragment of β-galactosidase; lacZ fragment
   4775..5203    +  rep_origin     f1 ori (sequence partly withheld): f1 bacteriophage origin of replication; arrow indicates direction of (+) strand synthesis
   5256..5360    +  promoter       AmpR promoter: bla
   5361..6221    +  CDS            AmpR: β-lactamase; bla; confers resistance to ampicillin, carbenicillin, and related antibiotics
   6392..6980    +  rep_origin     ori: high-copy-number ColE1/pMB1/pBR322/pUC origin of replication
   7163..7255    +  CDS            lacI (fragment): lac repressor; lacI; The lac repressor binds to the lac operator to inhibit transcription in E. coli. This inhibition can be relieved by adding lactose or isopropyl-β-D-thiogalactopyranoside (IPTG).
   7268..7289    +  protein_bind   CAP binding site: CAP binding activates transcription in the presence of cAMP. E. coli catabolite activator protein
   7304..7334    +  promoter       lac promoter: promoter for the E. coli lac operon
   7342..7358    +  protein_bind   lac operator: The lac repressor binds to the lac operator to inhibit transcription in E. coli. This inhibition can be relieved by adding lactose or isopropyl-β-D-thiogalactopyranoside (IPTG). lac repressor encoded by lacI
   7403..7421    +  promoter       T3 promoter: promoter for bacteriophage T3 RNA polymerase
   7449..7675    +  promoter       RSV promoter: Rous sarcoma virus enhancer/promoter
   7676..7856    +  LTR            5' LTR (truncated): truncated 5' long terminal repeat (LTR) from HIV-1
   7903..8028    +  misc_feature   HIV-1 Ψ: packaging signal of human immunodeficiency virus type 1
   8012..8375    +  CDS            HIV-1 gag (fragment): gag protein from human immunodeficiency virus 1; gag
   8521..8754    +  misc_feature   RRE: The Rev response element (RRE) of HIV-1 allows for Rev-dependent mRNA export from the nucleus to the cytoplasm.
   9131..9157    +  CDS            Rev (fragment): human immunodeficiency virus 1 (HIV-1) Rev protein; rev; enhances nuclear export of unspliced and incompletely spliced viral mRNAs
   9164..9187    +  promoter       SV40 promoter (fragment): SV40 early promoter
   9188..9259    +  promoter       SV40 promoter (fragment): SV40 enhancer and early promoter
   9283..9418    +  rep_origin     SV40 ori: SV40 origin of replication
   9464..10060   +  CDS            PuroR (fragment): puromycin N-acetyltransferase; pac from Streptomyces; confers resistance to puromycin
  10109..10226   +  misc_feature   cPPT/CTS: central polypurine tract and central termination sequence of HIV-1
  10291..10357   +  CDS            small t antigen (fragment): SV40 (simian virus 40) small t antigen
>Addgene plasmid #144663 | TFORF3187 | addgene full sequence | sequence record 350018 | Addgene NGS Result
GGCTCCGGTGCCCGTCAGTGGGCAGAGCGCACATCGCCCACAGTCCCCGAGAAGTTGGGGGGAGGGGTCG
GCAATTGAACCGGTGCCTAGAGAAGGTGGCGCGGGGTAAACTGGGAAAGTGATGTCGTGTACTGGCTCCG
CCTTTTTCCCGAGGGTGGGGGAGAACCGTATATAAGTGCAGTAGTCGCCGTGAACGTTCTTTTTCGCAAC
GGGTTTGCCGCCAGAACACAGGTAAGTGCCGTGTGTGGTTCCCGCGGGCCTGGCCTCTTTACGGGTTATG
GCCCTTGCGTGCCTTGAATTACTTCCACCTGGCTGCAGTACGTGATTCTTGATCCCGAGCTTCGGGTTGG
AAGTGGGTGGGAGAGTTCGAGGCCTTGCGCTTAAGGAGCCCCTTCGCCTCGTGCTTGAGTTGAGGCCTGG
CCTGGGCGCTGGGGCCGCCGCGTGCGAATCTGGTGGCACCTTCGCGCCTGTCTCGCTGCTTTCGATAAGT
CTCTAGCCATTTAAAATTTTTGATGACCTGCTGCGACGCTTTTTTTCTGGCAAGATAGTCTTGTAAATGC
GGGCCAAGATCTGCACACTGGTATTTCGGTTTTTGGGGCCGCGGGCGGCGACGGGGCCCGTGCGTCCCAG
CGCACATGTTCGGCGAGGCGGGGCCTGCGAGCGCGGCCACCGAGAATCGGACGGGGGTAGTCTCAAGCTG
GCCGGCCTGCTCTGGTGCCTGGCCTCGCGCCGCCGTGTATCGCCCCGCCCTGGGCGGCAAGGCTGGCCCG
GTCGGCACCAGTTGCGTGAGCGGAAAGATGGCCGCTTCCCGGCCCTGCTGCAGGGAGCTCAAAATGGAGG
ACGCGGCGCTCGGGAGAGCGGGCGGGTGAGTCACCCACACAAAGGAAAAGGGCCTTTCCGTCCTCAGCCG
TCGCTTCATGTGACTCCACGGAGTACCGGGCGCCGTCCAGGCACCTCGATTAGTTCTCGAGCTTTTGGAG
TACGTCGTCTTTAGGTTGGGGGGAGGGGTTTTATGCGATGGAGTTTCCCCACACTGAGTGGGTGGAGACT
GAAGTTAGGCCAGCTTGGCACTTGATGTAATTCTCCTTGGAATTTGCCCTTTTTGAGTTTGGATCTTGGT
TCATTCTCAAGCCTCAGACAGTGGTTCAAAGTTTTTTTCTTCCATTTCAGGTGTCGTGAGGCTAGCATCG
ATTGATCAACAAGTTTGTACAAAAAAGTTGGCATGTTCTACGCACATTTTGTTCTCAGTAAAAGAGGGCC
TCTGGCCAAAATTTGGCTAGCGGCCCATTGGGATAAGAAGCTAACCAAAGCCCATGTGTTCGAGTGTAAT
TTAGAGAGCAGCGTGGAGAGTATCATCTCACCAAAGGTGAAAATGGCATTACGGACATCAGGACATCTCT
TACTGGGAGTAGTTCGAATCTATCACAGGAAAGCCAAATACCTTCTTGCAGACTGTAATGAAGCATTCAT
TAAGATAAAGATGGCTTTTCGGCCAGGTGTGGTTGACCTGCCTGAGGAAAATCGGGAAGCAGCTTATAAT
GCCATTACTTTACCTGAAGAATTTCATGACTTTGATCAGCCACTGCCTGACTTAGATGACATCGATGTGG
CCCAGCAGTTCAGCTTGAATCAGAGTAGAGTGGAAGAGATAACCATGAGAGAAGAAGTTGGGAACATCAG
TATTTTACAAGAAAATGATTTTGGTGATTTTGGAATGGATGATCGTGAGATAATGAGAGAAGGCAGTGCT
TTTGAGGATGACGACATGTTAGTAAGCACTACTACTTCTAACCTCCTATTAGAGTCTGAACAGAGCACCA
GCAATCTGAATGAGAAAATTAACCATTTAGAATATGAAGATCAATATAAGGATGATAATTTTGGAGAAGG
AAATGATGGTGGAATATTAGATGACAAACTTATTAGTAATAATGATGGCGGTATCTTTGATGATCCCCCT
GCCCTCTCTGAGGCAGGGGTGATGTTGCCAGAGCAGCCTGCACATGACGATATGGATGAGGATGATAATG
TATCAATGGGTGGGCCTGATAGTCCTGATTCAGTGGATCCCGTTGAACCAATGCCAACCATGACTGATCA
AACAACACTTGTTCCAAATGAGGAAGAAGCATTTGCATTGGAGCCTATTGATATAACTGTTAAAGAAACA
AAAGCCAAGAGGAAGAGGAAGCTAATTGTTGACAGTGTCAAAGAGTTGGATAGCAAGACAATTAGAGCCC
AACTTAGTGATTATTCAGATATTGTTACTACTTTGGATCTGGCACCGCCCACCAAGAAATTGATGATGTG
GAAAGAGACAGGAGGAGTAGAAAAACTGTTTTCTTTACCTGCTCAGCCTTTGTGGAATAACAGACTACTG
AAGCTCTTTACACGCTGTCTTACACCGCTTGTACCAGAAGACCTTAGAAAAAGGAGGAAAGGAGGAGAGG
CAGATAATTTGGATGAATTCCTCAAAGAATTTGAAAATCCAGAGGTTCCTAGAGAGGACCAGCAACAGCA
GCATCAGCAGCGTGATGTTATCGATGAGCCCATTATTGAAGAGCCAAGCCGCCTCCAGGAGTCAGTGATG
GAGGCCAGCAGAACAAACATAGATGAGTCAGCTATGCCTCCACCACCACCTCAGGGAGTTAAGCGAAAAG
CTGGACAAATTGACCCAGAGCCTGTGATGCCTCCTCAGCAGGTAGAGCAGATGGAAATACCACCTGTAGA
GCTTCCCCCAGAAGAACCTCCAAATATCTGTCAGCTAATACCAGAGTTAGAACTTCTGCCAGAAAAAGAG
AAGGAGAAAGAGAAGGAAAAAGAAGATGATGAAGAGGAAGAGGATGAAGATGCATCAGGGGGCGATCAAG
ATCAGGAAGAAAGAAGATGGAACAAAAGGACTCAGCAGATGCTTCATGGTCTTCAGCGTGCTCTTGCTAA
AACTGGAGCTGAATCTATCAGTTTGCTTGAGTTATGTCGAAATACGAACAGAAAACAAGCTGCCGCAAAG
TTCTACAGCTTCTTGGTTCTTAAAAAGCAGCAAGCTATTGAGCTGACACAGGAAGAACCGTACAGTGACA
TCATCGCAACACCTGGACCAAGGTTCCATATTATATACCCAACTTTCTTGTACAAAGTGGTTGATATCGG
TAAGCCTATCCCTAACCCTCTCCTCGGTCTCGATTCTACGTAGTAATGAACTAGTCCGTAACTTGAAAGT
ATTTCGATTTCTTGGCTTTATATATCTTGTGGAAAGGACGATTCTTACACATAACAATGGACAATACGCG
TTAAGTCGACAATCAACCTCTGGATTACAAAATTTGTGAAAGATTGACTGGTATTCTTAACTATGTTGCT
CCTTTTACGCTATGTGGATACGCTGCTTTAATGCCTTTGTATCATGCTATTGCTTCCCGTATGGCTTTCA
TTTTCTCCTCCTTGTATAAATCCTGGTTGCTGTCTCTTTATGAGGAGTTGTGGCCCGTTGTCAGGCAACG
TGGCGTGGTGTGCACTGTGTTTGCTGACGCAACCCCCACTGGTTGGGGCATTGCCACCACCTGTCAGCTC
CTTTCCGGGACTTTCGCTTTCCCCCTCCCTATTGCCACGGCGGAACTCATCGCCGCCTGCCTTGCCCGCT
GCTGGACAGGGGCTCGGCTGTTGGGCACTGACAATTCCGTGGTGTTGTCGGGGAAATCATCGTCCTTTCC
TTGGCTGCTCGCCTGTGTTGCCACCTGGATTCTGCGCGGGACGTCCTTCTGCTACGTCCCTTCGGCCCTC
AATCCAGCGGACCTTCCTTCCCGCGGCCTGCTGCCGGCTCTGCGGCCTCTTCCGCGTCTTCGCCTTCGCC
CTCAGACGAGTCGGATCTCCCTTTGGGCCGCCTCCCCGCGTCGACTTTAAGACCAATGACTTACAAGGCA
GCTGTAGATCTTAGCCACTTTTTAAAAGAAAAGGGGGGACTGGAAGGGCTAATTCACTCCCAACGAAGAC
AAGATCTGCTTTTTGCTTGTACTGGGTCTCTCTGGTTAGACCAGATCTGAGCCTGGGAGCTCTCTGGCTA
ACTAGGGAACCCACTGCTTAAGCCTCAATAAAGCTTGCCTTGAGTGCTTCAAGTAGTGTGTGCCCGTCTG
TTGTGTGACTCTGGTAACTAGAGATCCCTCAGACCCTTTTAGTCAGTGTGGAAAATCTCTAGCAGTACGT
ATAGTAGTTCATGTCATCTTATTATTCAGTATTTATAACTTGCAAAGAAATGAATATCAGAGAGTGAGAG
GAACTTGTTTATTGCAGCTTATAATGGTTACAAATAAAGCAATAGCATCACAAATTTCACAAATAAAGCA
TTTTTTTCACTGCATTCTAGTTGTGGTTTGTCCAAACTCATCAATGTATCTTATCATGTCTGGCTCTAGC
TATCCCGCCCCTAACTCCGCCCATCCCGCCCCTAACTCCGCCCAGTTCCGCCCATTCTCCGCCCCATGGC
TGACTAATTTTTTTTATTTATGCAGAGGCCGAGGCCGCCTCGGCCTCTGAGCTATTCCAGAAGTAGTGAG
GAGGCTTTTTTGGAGGCCTAGGGACGTACCCAATTCGCCCTATAGTGAGTCGTATTACGCGCGCTCACTG
GCCGTCGTTTTACAACGTCGTGACTGGGAAAACCCTGGCGTTACCCAACTTAATCGCCTTGCAGCACATC
CCCCTTTCGCCAGCTGGCGTAATAGCGAAGAGGCCCGCACCGATCGCCCTTCCCAACAGTTGCGCAGCCT
GAATGGCGAATGGG
[124 nt withheld, positions 4775-4898]
C
[91 nt withheld, positions 4900-4990]
A
[49 nt withheld, positions 4992-5040]
CCTTTGACGTTGGAGTCCACGTTCTTT
[37 nt withheld, positions 5068-5104]
ACCCTATCTCGGTCTATTCTTTTGATTTATAAGGGATTTTGCCGATTTCGGCCTATTGGTTAAAAAATGA
GCTGATTTAACAAAAATTTAACGCGAATTTTAACAAAATATTAACGCTTACAATTTAGGTGGCACTTTTC
GGGGAAATGTGCGCGGAACCCCTATTTGTTTATTTTTCTAAATACATTCAAATATGTATCCGCTCATGAG
ACAATAACCCTGATAAATGCTTCAATAATATTGAAAAAGGAAGAGTATGAGTATTCAACATTTCCGTGTC
GCCCTTATTCCCTTTTTTGCGGCATTTTGCCTTCCTGTTTTTGCTCACCCAGAAACGCTGGTGAAAGTAA
AAGATGCTGAAGATCAGTTGGGTGCACGAGTGGGTTACATCGAACTGGATCTCAACAGCGGTAAGATCCT
TGAGAGTTTTCGCCCCGAAGAACGTTTTCCAATGATGAGCACTTTTAAAGTTCTGCTATGTGGCGCGGTA
TTATCCCGTATTGACGCCGGGCAAGAGCAACTCGGTCGCCGCATACACTATTCTCAGAATGACTTGGTTG
AGTACTCACCAGTCACAGAAAAGCATCTTACGGATGGCATGACAGTAAGAGAATTATGCAGTGCTGCCAT
AACCATGAGTGATAACACTGCGGCCAACTTACTTCTGACAACGATCGGAGGACCGAAGGAGCTAACCGCT
TTTTTGCACAACATGGGGGATCATGTAACTCGCCTTGATCGTTGGGAACCGGAGCTGAATGAAGCCATAC
CAAACGACGAGCGTGACACCACGATGCCTGTAGCAATGGCAACAACGTTGCGCAAACTATTAACTGGCGA
ACTACTTACTCTAGCTTCCCGGCAACAATTAATAGACTGGATGGAGGCGGATAAAGTTGCAGGACCACTT
CTGCGCTCGGCCCTTCCGGCTGGCTGGTTTATTGCTGATAAATCTGGAGCCGGTGAGCGTGGGTCTCGCG
GTATCATTGCAGCACTGGGGCCAGATGGTAAGCCCTCCCGTATCGTAGTTATCTACACGACGGGGAGTCA
GGCAACTATGGATGAACGAAATAGACAGATCGCTGAGATAGGTGCCTCACTGATTAAGCATTGGTAACTG
TCAGACCAAGTTTACTCATATATACTTTAGATTGATTTAAAACTTCATTTTTAATTTAAAAGGATCTAGG
TGAAGATCCTTTTTGATAATCTCATGACCAAAATCCCTTAACGTGAGTTTTCGTTCCACTGAGCGTCAGA
CCCCGTAGAAAAGATCAAAGGATCTTCTTGAGATCCTTTTTTTCTGCGCGTAATCTGCTGCTTGCAAACA
AAAAAACCACCGCTACCAGCGGTGGTTTGTTTGCCGGATCAAGAGCTACCAACTCTTTTTCCGAAGGTAA
CTGGCTTCAGCAGAGCGCAGATACCAAATACTGTTCTTCTAGTGTAGCCGTAGTTAGGCCACCACTTCAA
GAACTCTGTAGCACCGCCTACATACCTCGCTCTGCTAATCCTGTTACCAGTGGCTGCTGCCAGTGGCGAT
AAGTCGTGTCTTACCGGGTTGGACTCAAGACGATAGTTACCGGATAAGGCGCAGCGGTCGGGCTGAACGG
GGGGTTCGTGCACACAGCCCAGCTTGGAGCGAACGACCTACACCGAACTGAGATACCTACAGCGTGAGCT
ATGAGAAAGCGCCACGCTTCCCGAAGGGAGAAAGGCGGACAGGTATCCGGTAAGCGGCAGGGTCGGAACA
GGAGAGCGCACGAGGGAGCTTCCAGGGGGAAACGCCTGGTATCTTTATAGTCCTGTCGGGTTTCGCCACC
TCTGACTTGAGCGTCGATTTTTGTGATGCTCGTCAGGGGGGCGGAGCCTATGGAAAAACGCCAGCAACGC
GGCCTTTTTACGGTTCCTGGCCTTTTGCTGGCCTTTTGCTCACATGTTCTTTCCTGCGTTATCCCCTGAT
TCTGTGGATAACCGTATTACCGCCTTTGAGTGAGCTGATACCGCTCGCCGCAGCCGAACGACCGAGCGCA
GCGAGTCAGTGAGCGAGGAAGCGGAAGAGCGCCCAATACGCAAACCGCCTCTCCCCGCGCGTTGGCCGAT
TCATTAATGCAGCTGGCACGACAGGTTTCCCGACTGGAAAGCGGGCAGTGAGCGCAACGCAATTAATGTG
AGTTAGCTCACTCATTAGGCACCCCAGGCTTTACACTTTATGCTTCCGGCTCGTATGTTGTGTGGAATTG
TGAGCGGATAACAATTTCACACAGGAAACAGCTATGACCATGATTACGCCAAGCGCGCAATTAACCCTCA
CTAAAGGGAACAAAAGCTGGAGCTGCAAGCTTAATGTAGTCTTATGCAATACTCTTGTAGTCTTGCAACA
TGGTAACGATGAGTTAGCAACATGCCTTACAAGGAGAGAAAAAGCACCGTGCATGCCGATTGGTGGAAGT
AAGGTGGTACGATCGTGCCTTATTAGGAAGGCAACAGACGGGTCTGACATGGATTGGACGAACCACTGAA
TTGCCGCATTGCAGAGATATTGTATTTAAGTGCCTAGCTCGATACATAAACGGGTCTCTCTGGTTAGACC
AGATCTGAGCCTGGGAGCTCTCTGGCTAACTAGGGAACCCACTGCTTAAGCCTCAATAAAGCTTGCCTTG
AGTGCTTCAAGTAGTGTGTGCCCGTCTGTTGTGTGACTCTGGTAACTAGAGATCCCTCAGACCCTTTTAG
TCAGTGTGGAAAATCTCTAGCAGTGGCGCCCGAACAGGGACTTGAAAGCGAAAGGGAAACCAGAGGAGCT
CTCTCGACGCAGGACTCGGCTTGCTGAAGCGCGCACGGCAAGAGGCGAGGGGCGGCGACTGGTGAGTACG
CCAAAAATTTTGACTAGCGGAGGCTAGAAGGAGAGAGATGGGTGCGAGAGCGTCAGTATTAAGCGGGGGA
GAATTAGATCGCGATGGGAAAAAATTCGGTTAAGGCCAGGGGGAAAGAAAAAATATAAATTAAAACATAT
AGTATGGGCAAGCAGGGAGCTAGAACGATTCGCAGTTAATCCTGGCCTGTTAGAAACATCAGAAGGCTGT
AGACAAATACTGGGACAGCTACAACCATCCCTTCAGACAGGATCAGAAGAACTTAGATCATTATATAATA
CAGTAGCAACCCTCTATTGTGTGCATCAAAGGATAGAGATAAAAGACACCAAGGAAGCTTTAGACAAGAT
AGAGGAAGAGCAAAACAAAAGTAAGACCACCGCACAGCAAGCGGCCGCTGATCTTCAGACCTGGAGGAGG
AGATATGAGGGACAATTGGAGAAGTGAATTATATAAATATAAAGTAGTAAAAATTGAACCATTAGGAGTA
GCACCCACCAAGGCAAAGAGAAGAGTGGTGCAGAGAGAAAAAAGAGCAGTGGGAATAGGAGCTTTGTTCC
TTGGGTTCTTGGGAGCAGCAGGAAGCACTATGGGCGCAGCGTCAATGACGCTGACGGTACAGGCCAGACA
ATTATTGTCTGGTATAGTGCAGCAGCAGAACAATTTGCTGAGGGCTATTGAGGCGCAACAGCATCTGTTG
CAACTCACAGTCTGGGGCATCAAGCAGCTCCAGGCAAGAATCCTGGCTGTGGAAAGATACCTAAAGGATC
AACAGCTCCTGGGGATTTGGGGTTGCTCTGGAAAACTCATTTGCACCACTGCTGTGCCTTGGAATGCTAG
TTGGAGTAATAAATCTCTGGAACAGATTTGGAATCACACGACCTGGATGGAGTGGGACAGAGAAATTAAC
AATTACACAAGCTTAATACACTCCTTAATTGAAGAATCGCAAAACCAGCAAGAAAAGAATGAACAAGAAT
TATTGGAATTAGATAAATGGGCAAGTTTGTGGAATTGGTTTAACATAACAAATTGGCTGTGGTATATAAA
ATTATTCATAATGATAGTAGGAGGCTTGGTAGGTTTAAGAATAGTTTTTGCTGTACTTTCTATAGTGAAT
AGAGTTAGGCAGGGATATTCACCATTATCGTTTCAGACCCACCTCCCAACCCCGAGGGGACCCATGCATT
GCATCTCAATTAGTCAGCAACCAGGTGTGGAAAGTCCCCAGGCTCCCCAGCAGGCAGAAGTATGCAAAGC
ATGCGTCTCAATTAGTCAGCAACCATAGTCCCGCCCCTAACTCCGCCCATCCCGCCCCTAACTCCGCCCA
GTTCCGCCCATTCTCCGCCCCATGGCTGACTAATTTTTTTTATTTATGCAGAGGCCGAGGCCGCCTCGGC
CTCTGAGCTATTCCAGAAGTAGTGAGGAGGCTTTTTTGGAGGCCTAGGCTTTTGCAAAAAGCTTTCTAGA
GGTACCACCGGAGCTTACCATGACCGAGTACAAGCCCACGGTGCGCCTCGCCACCCGCGACGACGTCCCC
AGGGCCGTACGCACCCTCGCCGCCGCGTTCGCCGACTACCCCGCCACGCGCCACACCGTCGATCCGGACC
GCCACATCGAGCGGGTCACCGAGCTGCAAGAACTCTTCCTCACGCGCGTCGGGCTCGACATCGGCAAGGT
GTGGGTCGCGGACGACGGCGCCGCCGTGGCGGTCTGGACCACGCCGGAGAGCGTCGAAGCGGGGGCGGTG
TTCGCCGAGATCGGCCCGCGCATGGCCGAGTTGAGCGGTTCCCGGCTGGCCGCGCAGCAACAGATGGAAG
GCCTCCTGGCGCCGCACCGGCCCAAGGAGCCCGCGTGGTTCCTGGCCACCGTCGGCGTCTCGCCCGACCA
CCAGGGCAAGGGTCTGGGCAGCGCCGTCGTGCTCCCCGGAGTGGAGGCGGCCGAGCGCGCCGGGGTGCCC
GCCTTCCTGGAGACCTCCGCGCCCCGCAACCTCCCCTTCTACGAGCGGCTCGGCTTCACCGTCACCGCCG
ACGTCGAGGTGCCCGAAGGACCGCGCACCTGGTGCATGACCCGCAAGCCCGGTGCCAGTTAACGAATTCT
AGATCTTGAGACAAATGGCAGTATTCATCCACAATTTTAAAAGAAAAGGGGGGATTGGGGGGTACAGTGC
AGGGGAAAGAATAGTAGACATAATAGCAACAGACATACAAACTAAAGAATTACAAAAACAAATTACAAAA
ATTCAAAATTTTCGGGTTTATTACAGGGACAGCAGAGATCCACTTTGGCGCCGGCTCGAGGCCTGCAGGT
GCAAAGATGGATAAAGTTTTAAACAGAGAGGAATCTTTGCAGCTAATGGACCTTCTAGGTCTTGAAAGGA
GTGGGAATT
