>Addgene plasmid #144663 | TFORF3187 | depositor partial sequence | sequence record 286104 | Insert
ATCGATTGATCAACAAGTTTGTACAAAAAAGTTGGCATGTTCTACGCACATTTTGTTCTCAGTAAAAGAG
GGCCTCTGGCCAAAATTTGGCTAGCGGCCCATTGGGATAAGAAGCTAACCAAAGCCCATGTGTTCGAGTG
TAATTTAGAGAGCAGCGTGGAGAGTATCATCTCACCAAAGGTGAAAATGGCATTACGGACATCAGGACAT
CTCTTACTGGGAGTAGTTCGAATCTATCACAGGAAAGCCAAATACCTTCTTGCAGACTGTAATGAAGCAT
TCATTAAGATAAAGATGGCTTTTCGGCCAGGTGTGGTTGACCTGCCTGAGGAAAATCGGGAAGCAGCTTA
TAATGCCATTACTTTACCTGAAGAATTTCATGACTTTGATCAGCCACTGCCTGACTTAGATGACATCGAT
GTGGCCCAGCAGTTCAGCTTGAATCAGAGTAGAGTGGAAGAGATAACCATGAGAGAAGAAGTTGGGAACA
TCAGTATTTTACAAGAAAATGATTTTGGTGATTTTGGAATGGATGATCGTGAGATAATGAGAGAAGGCAG
TGCTTTTGAGGATGACGACATGTTAGTAAGCACTACTACTTCTAACCTCCTATTAGAGTCTGAACAGAGC
ACCAGCAATCTGAATGAGAAAATTAACCATTTAGAATATGAAGATCAATATAAGGATGATAATTTTGGAG
AAGGAAATGATGGTGGAATATTAGATGACAAACTTATTAGTAATAATGATGGCGGTATCTTTGATGATCC
CCCTGCCCTCTCTGAGGCAGGGGTGATGTTGCCAGAGCAGCCTGCACATGACGATATGGATGAGGATGAT
AATGTATCAATGGGTGGGCCTGATAGTCCTGATTCAGTGGATCCCGTTGAACCAATGCCAACCATGACTG
ATCAAACAACACTTGTTCCAAATGAGGAAGAAGCATTTGCATTGGAGCCTATTGATATAACTGTTAAAGA
AACAAAAGCCAAGAGGAAGAGGAAGCTAATTGTTGACAGTGTCAAAGAGTTGGATAGCAAGACAATTAGA
GCCCAACTTAGTGATTATTCAGATATTGTTACTACTTTGGATCTGGCACCGCCCACCAAGAAATTGATGA
TGTGGAAAGAGACAGGAGGAGTAGAAAAACTGTTTTCTTTACCTGCTCAGCCTTTGTGGAATAACAGACT
ACTGAAGCTCTTTACACGCTGTCTTACACCGCTTGTACCAGAAGACCTTAGAAAAAGGAGGAAAGGAGGA
GAGGCAGATAATTTGGATGAATTCCTCAAAGAATTTGAAAATCCAGAGGTTCCTAGAGAGGACCAGCAAC
AGCAGCATCAGCAGCGTGATGTTATCGATGAGCCCATTATTGAAGAGCCAAGCCGCCTCCAGGAGTCAGT
GATGGAGGCCAGCAGAACAAACATAGATGAGTCAGCTATGCCTCCACCACCACCTCAGGGAGTTAAGCGA
AAAGCTGGACAAATTGACCCAGAGCCTGTGATGCCTCCTCAGCAGGTAGAGCAGATGGAAATACCACCTG
TAGAGCTTCCCCCAGAAGAACCTCCAAATATCTGTCAGCTAATACCAGAGTTAGAACTTCTGCCAGAAAA
AGAGAAGGAGAAAGAGAAGGAAAAAGAAGATGATGAAGAGGAAGAGGATGAAGATGCATCAGGGGGCGAT
CAAGATCAGGAAGAAAGAAGATGGAACAAAAGGACTCAGCAGATGCTTCATGGTCTTCAGCGTGCTCTTG
CTAAAACTGGAGCTGAATCTATCAGTTTGCTTGAGTTATGTCGAAATACGAACAGAAAACAAGCTGCCGC
AAAGTTCTACAGCTTCTTGGTTCTTAAAAAGCAGCAAGCTATTGAGCTGACACAGGAAGAACCGTACAGT
GACATCATCGCAACACCTGGACCAAGGTTCCATATTATATACCCAACTTTCTTGTACAAAGTGGTTGATA
TCGGTAAGCCTATCCCTAACCCTCTCCTCGGTCTCGATTCTACGTAGTAATGAACTAGTCCGTAACTTGA
AAGTATTTCGATTTCTTGGCTTTATATATCTTGTGGAAAGGACGATTCTTACACATAACAATGGACAAT
