>Addgene plasmid #144663 | TFORF3187 | depositor partial sequence | sequence record 286105 | Barcode
TTCTTACACATAACAATGGACAAT
